>Addgene plasmid #121442 | PacrAB-rfp + PmutS-yfp | addgene full sequence | sequence record 238388 | Addgene NGS Result
GGATCCAAACTCGAGTAAGGATCTCCAGGCATCAAATAAAACGAAAGGCTCAGTCGAAAGACTGGGCCTT
TCGTTTTATCTGTTGTTTGTCGGTGAACGCTCTCTACTAGAGTCACACTGGCTCACCTTCGGGTGGGCCT
TTCTGCGTTTATACCTAGGGTACGGGTTTTGCTGCCCGCAAACGGGCTGTTCTGGTGTTGCTAGTTTGTT
ATCAGAATCGCAGATCCGGCTTCAGCCGGTTTGCCGGCTGAAAGCGCTATTTCTTCCAGAATTGCCATGA
TTTTTTCCCCACGGGAGGCGTCACTGGCTCCCGTGTTGTCGGCAGCTTTGATTCGATAAGCAGCATCGCC
TGTTTCAGGCTGTCTATGTGTGACTGTTGAGCTGTAACAAGTTGTCTCAGGTGTTCAATTTCATGTTCTA
GTTGCTTTGTTTTACTGGTTTCACCTGTTCTATTAGGTGTTACATGCTGTTCATCTGTTACATTGTCGAT
CTGTTCATGGTGAACAGCTTTGAATGCACCAAAAACTCGTAAAAGCTCTGATGTATCTATCTTTTTTACA
CCGTTTTCATCTGTGCATATGGACAGTTTTCCCTTTGATATGTAACGGTGAACAGTTGTTCTACTTTTGT
TTGTTAGTCTTGATGCTTCACTGATAGATACAAGAGCCATAAGAACCTCAGATCCTTCCGTATTTAGCCA
GTATGTTCTCTAGTGTGGTTCGTTGTTTTTGCGTGAGCCATGAGAACGAACCATTGAGATCATACTTACT
TTGCATGTCACTCAAAAATTTTGCCTCAAAACTGGTGAGCTGAATTTTTGCAGTTAAAGCATCGTGTAGT
GTTTTTCTTAGTCCGTTATGTAGGTAGGAATCTGATGTAATGGTTGTTGGTATTTTGTCACCATTCATTT
TTATCTGGTTGTTCTCAAGTTCGGTTACGAGATCCATTTGTCTATCTAGTTCAACTTGGAAAATCAACGT
ATCAGTCGGGCGGCCTCGCTTATCAACCACCAATTTCATATTGCTGTAAGTGTTTAAATCTTTACTTATT
GGTTTCAAAACCCATTGGTTAAGCCTTTTAAACTCATGGTAGTTATTTTCAAGCATTAACATGAACTTAA
ATTCATCAAGGCTAATCTCTATATTTGCCTTGTGAGTTTTCTTTTGTGTTAGTTCTTTTAATAACCACTC
ATAAATCCTCATAGAGTATTTGTTTTCAAAAGACTTAACATGTTCCAGATTATATTTTATGAATTTTTTT
AACTGGAAAAGATAAGGCAATATCTCTTCACTAAAAACTAATTCTAATTTTTCGCTTGAGAACTTGGCAT
AGTTTGTCCACTGGAAAATCTCAAAGCCTTTAACCAAAGGATTCCTGATTTCCACAGTTCTCGTCATCAG
CTCTCTGGTTGCTTTAGCTAATACACCATAAGCATTTTCCCTACTGATGTTCATCATCTGAGCGTATTGG
TTATAAGTGAACGATACCGTCCGTTCTTTCCTTGTAGGGTTTTCAATCGTGGGGTTGAGTAGTGCCACAC
AGCATAAAATTAGCTTGGTTTCATGCTCCGTTAAGTCATAGCGACTAATCGCTAGTTCATTTGCTTTGAA
AACAACTAATTCAGACATACATCTCAATTGGTCTAGGTGATTTTAATCACTATACCAATTGAGATGGGCT
AGTCAATGATAATTACTAGTCCTTTTCCCGGGTGATCTGGGTATCTGTAAATTCTGCTAGACCTTTGCTG
GAAAACTTGTAAATTCTGCTAGACCCTCTGTAAATTCCGCTAGACCTTTGTGTGTTTTTTTTGTTTATAT
TCAAGTGGTTATAATTTATAGAATAAAGAAAGAATAAAAAAAGATAAAAAGAATAGATCCCAGCCCTGTG
TATAACTCACTACTTTAGTCAGTTCCGCAGTATTACAAAAGGATGTCGCAAACGCTGTTTGCTCCTCTAC
AAAACAGACCTTAAAACCCTAAAGGCTTAAGTAGCACCCTCGCAAGCTCGGGCAAATCGCTGAATATTCC
TTTTGTCTCCGACCATCAGGCACCTGAGTCGCTGTCTTTTTCGTGACATTCAGTTCGCTGCGCTCACGGC
TCTGGCAGTGAATGGGGGTAAATGGCACTACAGGCGCCTTTTATGGATTCATGCAAGGAAACTACCCATA
ATACAAGAAAAGCCCGTCACGGGCTTCTCAGGGCGTTTTATGGCGGGTCTGCTATGTGGTGCTATCTGAC
TTTTTGCTGTTCAGCAGTTCCTGCCCTCTGATTTTCCAGTCTGACCACTTCGGATTATCCCGTGACAGGT
CATTCAGACTGGCTAATGCACCCAGTAAGGCAGCGGTATCATCAACAGGCTTACCCGTCTTACTGTCCCT
AGTGCTTGGATTCTCACCAATAAAAAACGCCCGGCGGCAACCGAGCGTTCTGAACAAATCCAGATGGAGT
TCTGAGGTCATTACTGGATCTATCAACAGGAGTCCAAGCGAGCTCTCGAACCCCAGAGTCCCGCTCAGAA
GAACTCGTCAAGAAGGCGATAGAAGGCGATGCGCTGCGAATCGGGAGCGGCGATACCGTAAAGCACGAGG
AAGCGGTCAGCCCATTCGCCGCCAAGCTCTTCAGCAATATCACGGGTAGCCAACGCTATGTCCTGATAGC
GGTCCGCCACACCCAGCCGGCCACAGTCGATGAATCCAGAAAAGCGGCCATTTTCCACCATGATATTCGG
CAAGCAGGCATCGCCATGGGTCACGACGAGATCCTCGCCGTCGGGCATGCGCGCCTTGAGCCTGGCGAAC
AGTTCGGCTGGCGCGAGCCCCTGATGCTCTTCGTCCAGATCATCCTGATCGACAAGACCGGCTTCCATCC
GAGTACGTGCTCGCTCGATGCGATGTTTCGCTTGGTGGTCGAATGGGCAGGTAGCCGGATCAAGCGTATG
CAGCCGCCGCATTGCATCAGCCATGATGGATACTTTCTCGGCAGGAGCAAGGTGAGATGACAGGAGATCC
TGCCCCGGCACTTCGCCCAATAGCAGCCAGTCCCTTCCCGCTTCAGTGACAACGTCGAGCACAGCTGCGC
AAGGAACGCCCGTCGTGGCCAGCCACGATAGCCGCGCTGCCTCGTCCTGCAGTTCATTCAGGGCACCGGA
CAGGTCGGTCTTGACAAAAAGAACCGGGCGCCCCTGCGCTGACAGCCGGAACACGGCGGCATCAGAGCAG
CCGATTGTCTGTTGTGCCCAGTCATAGCCGAATAGCCTCTCCACCCAAGCGGCCGGAGAACCTGCGTGCA
ATCCATCTTGTTCAATCATGCGAAACGATCCTCATCCTGTCTCTTGATCAGATCATGATCCCCTGCGCCA
TCAGATCCTTGGCGGCAAGAAAGCCATCCAGTTTACTTTGCAGGGCTTCCCAACCTTACCAGAGGGCGCC
CCAGCTGGCAATTCCGACGTCGGTGCCTAATGAGTGAGCTAACTTACATTAATTGCGTTGCGCGCTGATG
TGGTGGAGATCGAATTTCAAAGGTTAGTTTTTTCATGACTTCCCTCTCCCCCAAATAAAAAGGCCTGCTG
GCGATTACCAGCCAGCAGGCCTAGTATTAACCGTGTCCTTCTCGATTTGAATAAATAAAAACAGCCGTTG
CCAGAAAGAGGCACGGCTGTTTTTATTTTCTATTATTTGTACAGCTCATCCATGCCACCGGTAGAATGAC
GACCCTCCGCGCGCTCATATTGCTCTACGATCGTATAATCTTCATTATGAGAGGTGATGTCCAGTTTAAT
ATTCACATTGTACGCGCCAGGCAGCTGCACAGGTTTCTTGGCTTTGTACGTGGTTTTCACTTCAGCGTCA
TAATGGCCGCCATCTTTCAGTTTCAGGCGCTGTTTAATTTCGCCTTTCAGCGCACCATCTTCCGGATACA
TGCGTTCGCTAGACGCCTCCCAACCCATCGTCTTTTTCTGCATCACCGGGCCATCAGATGGAAAATTAGT
ACCACGCAGTTTAACTTTATAGATGAACTCGCCATCTTGCAGGGAGGAGTCCTGAGTGACGGTCACGACA
CCACCATCTTCAAAATTCATTACGCGTTCCCACTTGAAACCTTCCGGAAAAGACAGCTTCAGATAGTCCG
GGATATCCGCTGGGTGTTTAACATACGCTTTAGAACCGTACATAAATTGCGGGCTCAGGATGTCCCACGC
AAAAGGCAGCGGGCCGCCTTTAGTCACTTTCAGTTTGGCGGTCTGGGTGCCTTCATACGGACGGCCCTCG
CCTTCGCCTTCGATCTCGAACTCGTGACCGTTAACAGAACCCTCCATGTGAACTTTGAAGCGCATGAACT
CTTTAATGATAGCCATGTTATCCTCCTCGCCCTTGGATCTTTTGCTAGTCATGCGGTACCTTTCTCCTCT
TTAAAGTTAAAGATCTTCGTGCTATGGTACATACATTCACAAATGTATGTAAATCTAACGCCTGTAAATT
CACGAACATATGGCACGAAAAACCAAACAAGAAGCGCAAGAAACGCGCCAACACATCCTCGATGTGGCTC
TACGTCTTTTCTCACAGCAGGGGGTATCATCCACCTCGCTGGGCGAGATTGCAAAAGCAGCTGGCGTTAC
GCGCGGTGCAATCTACTGGCGTCGACGATCCGGCAAACAAACCACCGTTGGTAGCGGTGGTTTTTTTGTT
TGGATCGACAATCTTCGTAAGCGTCATCAATAAGCGTAAAAAAACCGGGCAATGCCCGGTTTTTTAATGA
GAAATTTTACCTGTCGTAGCCGCCACCATCCGGCAAAGAAGCATACAAGGCTTTTGGCTTATAGCTACGT
AGCGCATTGCGTCGCAGCACAATCCCGGCACCGATCGAGTAATAGTCAAAAGCCTCCGGTCGGAGGCTTT
TGACTTTCTGCCCGGGGCGTACTTGCTTCATAAGCATCACGCAAAAGCTGCAAAACAGCATCTTTCCCGG
AACCAGCATCAAGAACTCGCCGTTCGCTTCTTCCCCTGAAATGATTAACTCCGGTATCATGTGGATCCTT
AACTTTAAAGAGGAGAAAGGTACCGCATGCGTAAAGGAGAAGAACTTTTCACTGGAGTTGTCCCAATTCT
TGTTGAATTAGATGGTGATGTTAATGGGCACAAATTTTCTGTCAGTGGAGAGGGTGAAGGTGATGCAACA
TACGGAAAACTTACCCTTAAATTTATTTGCACTACTGGAAAACTACCTGTTCCATGGCCAACACTTGTCA
CTACTTTCGGTTATGGTCTAAAATGCTTTGCTAGATACCCAGATCATATGAAACGGCATGACTTTTTCAA
GAGTGCCATGCCCGAAGGTTATGTACAGGAAAGAACTATATTTTTCAAAGATGACGGGAACTACAAGACA
CGTGCTGAAGTCAAGTTTGAAGGTGATACCCTTGTTAATAGAATCGAGTTAAAAGGTATTGATTTTAAAG
AAGATGGAAACATTCTTGGACACAAATTGGAATACAACTATAACTCACACAATGTATACATCATGGCAGA
CAAACAAAAGAATGGAATCAAAGTTAACTTCAAAATTAGACACAACATTGAAGATGGAAGCGTTCAACTA
GCAGACCATTATCAACAAAATACTCCAATTGGCGATGGCCCTGTCCTTTTACCAGACAACCATTACCTGT
CCTATCAATCTGCCCTTTCGAAAGATCCCAACGAAAAGAGAGACCACATGGTCCTTCTTGAGTTTGTAAC
AGCTGCTGGGATTACACATGGCATGGATGAACTATACAAATAATAGGCTTAATTAGCTGAGTCTAGAGGC
ATCAAATAAAACGAAAGGCTCAGTCGAAAGACTGGGCCTTTCGTTTTATCTGTTGTTTGTCGGTGAACGC
TCTCCTGAGTAGGACAAATCCGCCGCCCTAGA
Features (pLannotate 1.2.2; 14 found; start..end, strand, type, name):
     33..104     +  terminator     rrnB T1 terminator: transcription terminator T1 from the E. coli rrnB gene
    120..147     +  terminator     T7Te terminator: phage T7 early transcription terminator
    678..1628    -  CDS            Rep101: RepA protein needed for replication with the pSC101 origin; rep101
   1676..1898    -  rep_origin     pSC101 ori: low-copy replication origin that requires the Rep101 protein
   2390..2484    -  terminator     lambda t0 terminator: transcription terminator from phage lambda
   2518..3309    -  CDS            neo: KKA2_KLEPN - Also known as kan, nptII. Experimental evidence at protein level: Swiss-Prot protein existence level 1. Resistance to kanamycin, neomycin, paromomycin, ribostamycin, butirosin and gentamicin B. From Klebsiella pneumoniae.
   3341..3445    -  CDS            tnpA (fragment): TN5P_ECOLX - Also known as tnp. Experimental evidence at protein level: Swiss-Prot protein existence level 1. Mediates transposition of transposon Tn5 by a 'cut and paste' mechanism. First, the monomeric transposase binds the 19 bp inverted DNA repeats flanking the transposon. Then, dimerization of the DNA- bound transposase creates a synaptic DNA complex. After nicking of the first DNA strand, excision of the transposon proceeds through a series of intermediates. The transposase then mediates the insertion of the transposon at a new site by strand transfer. The activity of the wild- type tran
   3460..3481    -  protein_bind   CAP binding site: CAP binding activates transcription in the presence of cAMP. E. coli catabolite activator protein
   3676..4377    -  CDS            mCherry: mCherry is a basic (constitutively fluorescent) red fluorescent protein published in 2004, derived from Discosoma sp.. It is reported to be a very rapidly-maturing monomer with low acid sensitivity.
   4490..4639    +  CDS            acrR (fragment): ACRR_ECOLI - Also known as ybaH. Experimental evidence at protein level: Swiss-Prot protein existence level 1. Potential regulator protein for the acrAB genes. From Escherichia coli (strain K12).
   4647..4692    -  rep_origin     ori (fragment): high-copy-number ColE1/pMB1/pBR322/pUC origin of replication
   4874..4905    -  terminator     tonB terminator: bidirectional E. coli tonB-P14 transcription terminator
   5067..5780    +  CDS            hfriFP: hfriFP is a fluorescent protein published in 2013, derived from Herbaspirillum frisingense.
   5813..5899    +  terminator     rrnB T1 terminator: Escherichia coli rrnB; transcription terminator T1 from the E. coli rrnB gene
