[The description below was written by a language model from this plasmid's Addgene catalogue record and pLannotate feature annotations shown in this document.]
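Description:
PacrAB-rfp + PmutS-yfp is a low-copy bacterial dual-reporter plasmid built in a pBb-type synthetic biology vector, with two E. coli promoters each driving a separate fluorescent protein from the same molecule. It replicates through the pSC101 origin together with the Rep101 (RepA) initiator protein that this origin requires, which accounts for the low copy number. It is selected with kanamycin through the neo/nptII gene, which is followed by a lambda t0 terminator. A short Tn5 transposase fragment next to the marker and a roughly 46 nt ColE1-type origin fragment appear to be cloning remnants rather than functional parts.

The red reporter is annotated as mCherry on the reverse strand. Immediately upstream of it lies a fragment of acrR in the opposite orientation. This fits the native divergent acrR–acrAB intergenic region having been cloned as the PacrAB promoter, so red fluorescence reports transcription of the AcrAB multidrug efflux pump operon. The second cassette, on the forward strand, is recorded as PmutS driving yfp. The automated annotation labels this roughly 714 nt open reading frame "hfriFP", which is probably a nearest-match call for the yellow fluorescent protein rather than a different reporter. The mutS promoter itself is not annotated as a feature. This cassette reports expression of the mismatch-repair gene mutS. A tonB terminator lies between the two cassettes, and rrnB T1 and T7Te terminators follow the yfp cassette, insulating the units from each other and from the backbone.

The plasmid allows simultaneous single-cell measurement of acrAB and mutS promoter activity. The associated study examined how heterogeneity in efflux pump expression relates to mutation in antibiotic-resistant cells.
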