Addgene plasmid #121442: PacrAB-rfp + PmutS-yfp
Purpose: plasmid reporting the expression from the acrAB and mutS promoters
Depositing lab: Mary Dunlop. Depositing organization: Boston University Main Campus. Publication: Heterogeneity in efflux pump expression predisposes antibiotic-resistant cells to mutation. El Meouche I, Dunlop MJ. Science. 2018 Nov 9;362(6415):686-690. doi: 10.1126/science.aar7981. PubMed 30409883.
Backbone
  Vector backbone: PacrAB-rfp + PmutS-yfp in SC101 origin vector
  Vector type: Bacterial Expression, Synthetic Biology ; pBb vector
Growth in bacteria
  Bacterial resistance: Kanamycin, 50 μg/mL
  Growth temperature: 37°C
  Growth strain: DH5alpha
  Copy number: Low Copy
Gene/Insert 1
  Gene/Insert name: PmutS-yfp
  Promoter: PmutS
  Cloning method: Gibson Cloning
  Sequencing primers: 5′ GCGTACTTGCTTCATAAGCATCA; 3′ ACATGATACCGGAGTTAATCA
Gene/Insert 2
  Gene/Insert name: PacrAB-rfp
  Promoter: PacrAB
  Cloning method: Gibson Cloning
  Sequencing primers: 5′ GCCAGTAGATTGCACCGCG; 3′ TCGTGCTATGGTACATACATTCACA
Terms and licenses: Academic/Nonprofit Terms; Industry Terms: Not Available to Industry
How to cite: PacrAB-rfp + PmutS-yfp was a gift from Mary Dunlop (Addgene plasmid # 121442 ; http://n2t.net/addgene:121442 ; RRID:Addgene_121442)
